>Addgene plasmid #77778 | CDC42BPB gRNA (BRDN0001144970) | addgene full sequence | sequence record 188400 | Addgene Assembled Sequence
CCCGGGTGCAAAGATGGATAAAGTTTTAAACAGAGAGGAATCTTTGCAGCTAATGGACCTTCTAGGTCTT
GAAAGGAGTGGGAATTGGCTCCGGTGCCCGTCAGTGGGCAGAGCGCACATCGCCCACAGTCCCCGAGAAG
TTGGGGGGAGGGGTCGGCAATTGATCCGGTGCCTAGAGAAGGTGGCGCGGGGTAAACTGGGAAAGTGATG
TCGTGTACTGGCTCCGCCTTTTTCCCGAGGGTGGGGGAGAACCGTATATAAGTGCAGTAGTCGCCGTGAA
CGTTCTTTTTCGCAACGGGTTTGCCGCCAGAACACAGGTAAGTGCCGTGTGTGGTTCCCGCGGGCCTGGC
CTCTTTACGGGTTATGGCCCTTGCGTGCCTTGAATTACTTCCACCTGGCTGCAGTACGTGATTCTTGATC
CCGAGCTTCGGGTTGGAAGTGGGTGGGAGAGTTCGAGGCCTTGCGCTTAAGGAGCCCCTTCGCCTCGTGC
TTGAGTTGAGGCCTGGCCTGGGCGCTGGGGCCGCCGCGTGCGAATCTGGTGGCACCTTCGCGCCTGTCTC
GCTGCTTTCGATAAGTCTCTAGCCATTTAAAATTTTTGATGACCTGCTGCGACGCTTTTTTTCTGGCAAG
ATAGTCTTGTAAATGCGGGCCAAGATCTGCACACTGGTATTTCGGTTTTTGGGGCCGCGGGCGGCGACGG
GGCCCGTGCGTCCCAGCGCACATGTTCGGCGAGGCGGGGCCTGCGAGCGCGGCCACCGAGAATCGGACGG
GGGTAGTCTCAAGCTGGCCGGCCTGCTCTGGTGCCTGGCCTCGCGCCGCCGTGTATCGCCCCGCCCTGGG
CGGCAAGGCTGGCCCGGTCGGCACCAGTTGCGTGAGCGGAAAGATGGCCGCTTCCCGGCCCTGCTGCAGG
GAGCTCAAAATGGAGGACGCGGCGCTCGGGAGAGCGGGCGGGTGAGTCACCCACACAAAGGAAAAGGGCC
TTTCCGTCCTCAGCCGTCGCTTCATGTGACTCCACGGAGTACCGGGCGCCGTCCAGGCACCTCGATTAGT
TCTCGAGCTTTTGGAGTACGTCGTCTTTAGGTTGGGGGGAGGGGTTTTATGCGATGGAGTTTCCCCACAC
TGAGTGGGTGGAGACTGAAGTTAGGCCAGCTTGGCACTTGATGTAATTCTCCTTGGAATTTGCCCTTTTT
GAGTTTGGATCTTGGTTCATTCTCAAGCCTCAGACAGTGGTTCAAAGTTTTTTTCTTCCATTTCAGGTGT
CGTGACGTACGGCCACCATGACCGAGTACAAGCCCACGGTGCGCCTCGCCACCCGCGACGACGTCCCCAG
GGCCGTACGCACCCTCGCCGCCGCGTTCGCCGACTACCCCGCCACGCGCCACACCGTCGATCCGGACCGC
CACATCGAGCGGGTCACCGAGCTGCAAGAACTCTTCCTCACGCGCGTCGGGCTCGACATCGGCAAGGTGT
GGGTCGCGGACGACGGCGCCGCCGTGGCGGTCTGGACCACGCCGGAGAGCGTCGAAGCGGGGGCGGTGTT
CGCCGAGATCGGCCCGCGCATGGCCGAGTTGAGCGGTTCCCGGCTGGCCGCGCAGCAACAGATGGAAGGC
CTCCTGGCGCCGCACCGGCCCAAGGAGCCCGCGTGGTTCCTGGCCACCGTCGGAGTCTCGCCCGACCACC
AGGGCAAGGGTCTGGGCAGCGCCGTCGTGCTCCCCGGAGTGGAGGCGGCCGAGCGCGCCGGGGTGCCCGC
CTTCCTGGAGACCTCCGCGCCCCGCAACCTCCCCTTCTACGAGCGGCTCGGCTTCACCGTCACCGCCGAC
GTCGAGGTGCCCGAAGGACCGCGCACCTGGTGCATGACCCGCAAGCCCGGTGCCTGAACGCGTTAAGTCG
ACAATCAACCTCTGGATTACAAAATTTGTGAAAGATTGACTGGTATTCTTAACTATGTTGCTCCTTTTAC
GCTATGTGGATACGCTGCTTTAATGCCTTTGTATCATGCTATTGCTTCCCGTATGGCTTTCATTTTCTCC
TCCTTGTATAAATCCTGGTTGCTGTCTCTTTATGAGGAGTTGTGGCCCGTTGTCAGGCAACGTGGCGTGG
TGTGCACTGTGTTTGCTGACGCAACCCCCACTGGTTGGGGCATTGCCACCACCTGTCAGCTCCTTTCCGG
GACTTTCGCTTTCCCCCTCCCTATTGCCACGGCGGAACTCATCGCCGCCTGCCTTGCCCGCTGCTGGACA
GGGGCTCGGCTGTTGGGCACTGACAATTCCGTGGTGTTGTCGGGGAAATCATCGTCCTTTCCTTGGCTGC
TCGCCTGTGTTGCCACCTGGATTCTGCGCGGGACGTCCTTCTGCTACGTCCCTTCGGCCCTCAATCCAGC
GGACCTTCCTTCCCGCGGCCTGCTGCCGGCTCTGCGGCCTCTTCCGCGTCTTCGCCTTCGCCCTCAGACG
AGTCGGATCTCCCTTTGGGCCGCCTCCCCGCGTCGACTTTAAGACCAATGACTTACAAGGCAGCTGTAGA
TCTTAGCCACTTTTTAAAAGAAAAGGGGGGACTGGAAGGGCTAATTCACTCCCAACGAAGACAAGATCTG
CTTTTTGCTTGTACTGGGTCTCTCTGGTTAGACCAGATCTGAGCCTGGGAGCTCTCTGGCTAACTAGGGA
ACCCACTGCTTAAGCCTCAATAAAGCTTGCCTTGAGTGCTTCAAGTAGTGTGTGCCCGTCTGTTGTGTGA
CTCTGGTAACTAGAGATCCCTCAGACCCTTTTAGTCAGTGTGGAAAATCTCTAGCAGTACGTATAGTAGT
TCATGTCATCTTATTATTCAGTATTTATAACTTGCAAAGAAATGAATATCAGAGAGTGAGAGGAACTTGT
TTATTGCAGCTTATAATGGTTACAAATAAAGCAATAGCATCACAAATTTCACAAATAAAGCATTTTTTTC
ACTGCATTCTAGTTGTGGTTTGTCCAAACTCATCAATGTATCTTATCATGTCTGGCTCTAGCTATCCCGC
CCCTAACTCCGCCCATCCCGCCCCTAACTCCGCCCAGTTCCGCCCATTCTCCGCCCCATGGCTGACTAAT
TTTTTTTATTTATGCAGAGGCCGAGGCCGCCTCGGCCTCTGAGCTATTCCAGAAGTAGTGAGGAGGCTTT
TTTGGAGGCCTAGGGACGTACCCAATTCGCCCTATAGTGAGTCGTATTACGCGCGCTCACTGGCCGTCGT
TTTACAACGTCGTGACTGGGAAAACCCTGGCGTTACCCAACTTAATCGCCTTGCAGCACATCCCCCTTTC
GCCAGCTGGCGTAATAGCGAAGAGGCCCGCACCGATCGCCCTTCCCAACAGTTGCGCAGCCTGAATGGCG
AATGGG
[124 nt withheld, positions 3367-3490]
C
[91 nt withheld, positions 3492-3582]
A
[49 nt withheld, positions 3584-3632]
CCTTTGACGTTGGAGTCCACGTTCTTT
[37 nt withheld, positions 3660-3696]
ACCCTATCTCGGTCTATTCTTTTGATTTATAAGGGATTTTGCCGATTTCGGCCTATTGGTTAAAAAATGA
GCTGATTTAACAAAAATTTAACGCGAATTTTAACAAAATATTAACGCTTACAATTTAGGTGGCACTTTTC
GGGGAAATGTGCGCGGAACCCCTATTTGTTTATTTTTCTAAATACATTCAAATATGTATCCGCTCATGAG
ACAATAACCCTGATAAATGCTTCAATAATATTGAAAAAGGAAGAGTATGAGTATTCAACATTTCCGTGTC
GCCCTTATTCCCTTTTTTGCGGCATTTTGCCTTCCTGTTTTTGCTCACCCAGAAACGCTGGTGAAAGTAA
AAGATGCTGAAGATCAGTTGGGTGCACGAGTGGGTTACATCGAACTGGATCTCAACAGCGGTAAGATCCT
TGAGAGTTTTCGCCCCGAAGAACGTTTTCCAATGATGAGCACTTTTAAAGTTCTGCTATGTGGCGCGGTA
TTATCCCGTATTGACGCCGGGCAAGAGCAACTCGGTCGCCGCATACACTATTCTCAGAATGACTTGGTTG
AGTACTCACCAGTCACAGAAAAGCATCTTACGGATGGCATGACAGTAAGAGAATTATGCAGTGCTGCCAT
AACCATGAGTGATAACACTGCGGCCAACTTACTTCTGACAACGATCGGAGGACCGAAGGAGCTAACCGCT
TTTTTGCACAACATGGGGGATCATGTAACTCGCCTTGATCGTTGGGAACCGGAGCTGAATGAAGCCATAC
CAAACGACGAGCGTGACACCACGATGCCTGTAGCAATGGCAACAACGTTGCGCAAACTATTAACTGGCGA
ACTACTTACTCTAGCTTCCCGGCAACAATTAATAGACTGGATGGAGGCGGATAAAGTTGCAGGACCACTT
CTGCGCTCGGCCCTTCCGGCTGGCTGGTTTATTGCTGATAAATCTGGAGCCGGTGAGCGTGGGTCTCGCG
GTATCATTGCAGCACTGGGGCCAGATGGTAAGCCCTCCCGTATCGTAGTTATCTACACGACGGGGAGTCA
GGCAACTATGGATGAACGAAATAGACAGATCGCTGAGATAGGTGCCTCACTGATTAAGCATTGGTAACTG
TCAGACCAAGTTTACTCATATATACTTTAGATTGATTTAAAACTTCATTTTTAATTTAAAAGGATCTAGG
TGAAGATCCTTTTTGATAATCTCATGACCAAAATCCCTTAACGTGAGTTTTCGTTCCACTGAGCGTCAGA
CCCCGTAGAAAAGATCAAAGGATCTTCTTGAGATCCTTTTTTTCTGCGCGTAATCTGCTGCTTGCAAACA
AAAAAACCACCGCTACCAGCGGTGGTTTGTTTGCCGGATCAAGAGCTACCAACTCTTTTTCCGAAGGTAA
CTGGCTTCAGCAGAGCGCAGATACCAAATACTGTTCTTCTAGTGTAGCCGTAGTTAGGCCACCACTTCAA
GAACTCTGTAGCACCGCCTACATACCTCGCTCTGCTAATCCTGTTACCAGTGGCTGCTGCCAGTGGCGAT
AAGTCGTGTCTTACCGGGTTGGACTCAAGACGATAGTTACCGGATAAGGCGCAGCGGTCGGGCTGAACGG
GGGGTTCGTGCACACAGCCCAGCTTGGAGCGAACGACCTACACCGAACTGAGATACCTACAGCGTGAGCT
ATGAGAAAGCGCCACGCTTCCCGAAGGGAGAAAGGCGGACAGGTATCCGGTAAGCGGCAGGGTCGGAACA
GGAGAGCGCACGAGGGAGCTTCCAGGGGGAAACGCCTGGTATCTTTATAGTCCTGTCGGGTTTCGCCACC
TCTGACTTGAGCGTCGATTTTTGTGATGCTCGTCAGGGGGGCGGAGCCTATGGAAAAACGCCAGCAACGC
GGCCTTTTTACGGTTCCTGGCCTTTTGCTGGCCTTTTGCTCACATGTTCTTTCCTGCGTTATCCCCTGAT
TCTGTGGATAACCGTATTACCGCCTTTGAGTGAGCTGATACCGCTCGCCGCAGCCGAACGACCGAGCGCA
GCGAGTCAGTGAGCGAGGAAGCGGAAGAGCGCCCAATACGCAAACCGCCTCTCCCCGCGCGTTGGCCGAT
TCATTAATGCAGCTGGCACGACAGGTTTCCCGACTGGAAAGCGGGCAGTGAGCGCAACGCAATTAATGTG
AGTTAGCTCACTCATTAGGCACCCCAGGCTTTACACTTTATGCTTCCGGCTCGTATGTTGTGTGGAATTG
TGAGCGGATAACAATTTCACACAGGAAACAGCTATGACCATGATTACGCCAAGCGCGCAATTAACCCTCA
CTAAAGGGAACAAAAGCTGGAGCTGCAAGCTTAATGTAGTCTTATGCAATACTCTTGTAGTCTTGCAACA
TGGTAACGATGAGTTAGCAACATGCCTTACAAGGAGAGAAAAAGCACCGTGCATGCCGATTGGTGGAAGT
AAGGTGGTACGATCGTGCCTTATTAGGAAGGCAACAGACGGGTCTGACATGGATTGGACGAACCACTGAA
TTGCCGCATTGCAGAGATATTGTATTTAAGTGCCTAGCTCGATACATAAACGGGTCTCTCTGGTTAGACC
AGATCTGAGCCTGGGAGCTCTCTGGCTAACTAGGGAACCCACTGCTTAAGCCTCAATAAAGCTTGCCTTG
AGTGCTTCAAGTAGTGTGTGCCCGTCTGTTGTGTGACTCTGGTAACTAGAGATCCCTCAGACCCTTTTAG
TCAGTGTGGAAAATCTCTAGCAGTGGCGCCCGAACAGGGACTTGAAAGCGAAAGGGAAACCAGAGGAGCT
CTCTCGACGCAGGACTCGGCTTGCTGAAGCGCGCACGGCAAGAGGCGAGGGGCGGCGACTGGTGAGTACG
CCAAAAATTTTGACTAGCGGAGGCTAGAAGGAGAGAGATGGGTGCGAGAGCGTCAGTATTAAGCGGGGGA
GAATTAGATCGCGATGGGAAAAAATTCGGTTAAGGCCAGGGGGAAAGAAAAAATATAAATTAAAACATAT
AGTATGGGCAAGCAGGGAGCTAGAACGATTCGCAGTTAATCCTGGCCTGTTAGAAACATCAGAAGGCTGT
AGACAAATACTGGGACAGCTACAACCATCCCTTCAGACAGGATCAGAAGAACTTAGATCATTATATAATA
CAGTAGCAACCCTCTATTGTGTGCATCAAAGGATAGAGATAAAAGACACCAAGGAAGCTTTAGACAAGAT
AGAGGAAGAGCAAAACAAAAGTAAGACCACCGCACAGCAAGCGGCCGCTGATCTTCAGACCTGGAGGAGG
AGATATGAGGGACAATTGGAGAAGTGAATTATATAAATATAAAGTAGTAAAAATTGAACCATTAGGAGTA
GCACCCACCAAGGCAAAGAGAAGAGTGGTGCAGAGAGAAAAAAGAGCAGTGGGAATAGGAGCTTTGTTCC
TTGGGTTCTTGGGAGCAGCAGGAAGCACTATGGGCGCAGCGTCAATGACGCTGACGGTACAGGCCAGACA
ATTATTGTCTGGTATAGTGCAGCAGCAGAACAATTTGCTGAGGGCTATTGAGGCGCAACAGCATCTGTTG
CAACTCACAGTCTGGGGCATCAAGCAGCTCCAGGCAAGAATCCTGGCTGTGGAAAGATACCTAAAGGATC
AACAGCTCCTGGGGATTTGGGGTTGCTCTGGAAAACTCATTTGCACCACTGCTGTGCCTTGGAATGCTAG
TTGGAGTAATAAATCTCTGGAACAGATTTGGAATCACACGACCTGGATGGAGTGGGACAGAGAAATTAAC
AATTACACAAGCTTAATACACTCCTTAATTGAAGAATCGCAAAACCAGCAAGAAAAGAATGAACAAGAAT
TATTGGAATTAGATAAATGGGCAAGTTTGTGGAATTGGTTTAACATAACAAATTGGCTGTGGTATATAAA
ATTATTCATAATGATAGTAGGAGGCTTGGTAGGTTTAAGAATAGTTTTTGCTGTACTTTCTATAGTGAAT
AGAGTTAGGCAGGGATATTCACCATTATCGTTTCAGACCCACCTCCCAACCCCGAGGGGACCCAGAGAGG
GCCTATTTCCCATGATTCCTTCATATTTGCATATACGATACAAGGCTGTTAGAGAGATAATTAGAATTAA
TTTGACTGTAAACACAAAGATATTAGTACAAAATACGTGACGTAGAAAGTAATAATTTCTTGGGTAGTTT
GCAGTTTTAAAATTATGTTTTAAAATGGACTATCATATGCTTACCGTAACTTGAAAGTATTTCGATTTCT
TGGCTTTATATATCTTGTGGAAAGGACGAAACACCGTGCAGATGGAAGCTTACGAGGTTTTAGAGCTAGA
AATAGCAAGTTAAAATAAGGCTAGTCCGTTATCAACTTGAAAAAGTGGCACCGAGTCGGTGCTTTTTTAA
GCTTGGCGTAACTAGATCTTGAGACAAATGGCAGTATTCATCCACAATTTTAAAAGAAAAGGGGGGATTG
GGGGGTACAGTGCAGGGGAAAGAATAGTAGACATAATAGCAACAGACATACAAACTAAAGAATTACAAAA
ACAAATTACAAAAATTCAAAATTTTCGGGTTTATTACAGGGACAGCAGAGATCCACTTTGGCGCCGGCTC
GAGGGGG
Features (pLannotate 1.2.2; 29 found; start..end, strand, type, name):
     14..80      +  CDS            small t antigen (fragment): SV40 (simian virus 40) small t antigen
    106..317     +  promoter       EF-1α core promoter: core promoter for human elongation factor EF-1α
    318..1256    +  intron         EF-1α intron A: intron upstream of the start codon of human EF-1α
   1278..1877    +  CDS            PuroR (fragment): puromycin N-acetyltransferase; pac from Streptomyces; confers resistance to puromycin
   1893..2481    +  misc_feature   WPRE: woodchuck hepatitis virus posttranscriptional regulatory element
   2532..2551    +  misc_feature   cPPT/CTS (fragment): central polypurine tract and central termination sequence of HIV-1
   2553..2786    +  LTR            3' LTR (ΔU3): self-inactivating 3' long terminal repeat (LTR) from HIV-1
   2864..2985    +  polyA_signal   SV40 poly(A) signal: SV40 polyadenylation signal
   3025..3160    +  rep_origin     SV40 ori: SV40 origin of replication
   3181..3199    -  promoter       T7 promoter: promoter for bacteriophage T7 RNA polymerase
   3207..3362    +  CDS            lacZα (fragment): LacZα fragment of β-galactosidase; lacZ fragment
   3367..3795    +  rep_origin     f1 ori (sequence partly withheld): f1 bacteriophage origin of replication; arrow indicates direction of (+) strand synthesis
   3848..3952    +  promoter       AmpR promoter: bla
   3953..4813    +  CDS            AmpR: β-lactamase; bla; confers resistance to ampicillin, carbenicillin, and related antibiotics
   4984..5572    +  rep_origin     ori: high-copy-number ColE1/pMB1/pBR322/pUC origin of replication
   5755..5847    +  CDS            lacI (fragment): lac repressor; lacI; The lac repressor binds to the lac operator to inhibit transcription in E. coli. This inhibition can be relieved by adding lactose or isopropyl-β-D-thiogalactopyranoside (IPTG).
   5860..5881    +  protein_bind   CAP binding site: CAP binding activates transcription in the presence of cAMP. E. coli catabolite activator protein
   5896..5926    +  promoter       lac promoter: promoter for the E. coli lac operon
   5934..5950    +  protein_bind   lac operator: The lac repressor binds to the lac operator to inhibit transcription in E. coli. This inhibition can be relieved by adding lactose or isopropyl-β-D-thiogalactopyranoside (IPTG). lac repressor encoded by lacI
   5995..6013    +  promoter       T3 promoter: promoter for bacteriophage T3 RNA polymerase
   6041..6267    +  promoter       RSV promoter: Rous sarcoma virus enhancer/promoter
   6268..6448    +  LTR            5' LTR (truncated): truncated 5' long terminal repeat (LTR) from HIV-1
   6495..6620    +  misc_feature   HIV-1 Ψ: packaging signal of human immunodeficiency virus type 1
   6604..6967    +  CDS            HIV-1 gag (fragment): gag protein from human immunodeficiency virus 1; gag
   7113..7346    +  misc_feature   RRE: The Rev response element (RRE) of HIV-1 allows for Rev-dependent mRNA export from the nucleus to the cytoplasm.
   7723..7749    +  CDS            Rev (fragment): human immunodeficiency virus 1 (HIV-1) Rev protein; rev; enhances nuclear export of unspliced and incompletely spliced viral mRNAs
   7753..7993    +  promoter       U6 promoter: RNA polymerase III promoter for human U6 snRNA
   8023..8098    +  misc_RNA       gRNA scaffold: guide RNA scaffold for the Streptococcus pyogenes CRISPR/Cas9 system
   8154..8271    +  misc_feature   cPPT/CTS: central polypurine tract and central termination sequence of HIV-1
