[The description below was written by a language model from this plasmid's Addgene catalogue record and pLannotate feature annotations shown in this document.]
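Description:
CDC42BPB gRNA (BRDN0001144970) is a third-generation lentiviral guide RNA plasmid built on the lentiGuide-Puro backbone and designed to target human CDC42BPB (also known as MRCKB), with the guide designed against the NM_006035.3 reference transcript. It belongs to a human kinome gRNA collection. In E. coli it is maintained as a high-copy plasmid through a ColE1/pUC-type origin and selected with ampicillin via the β-lactamase gene. The backbone also carries an f1 origin, an SV40 origin and poly(A) signal, and remnants of lac and T7/T3 cloning-vector sequence.

The lentiviral transfer cassette begins with an RSV promoter fused to a truncated HIV-1 5' LTR, which makes genomic RNA production Tat-independent, followed by the Ψ packaging signal with a partial gag fragment, the Rev response element for nuclear export of the unspliced genome, and a cPPT/CTS that aids nuclear import. Within this region a human U6 RNA polymerase III promoter drives the CDC42BPB-specific spacer joined to the Streptococcus pyogenes Cas9 guide scaffold. Downstream, the EF-1α core promoter with its intron A expresses puromycin N-acetyltransferase so that transduced mammalian cells can be selected with puromycin. A WPRE enhances transcript expression, and the ΔU3 3' LTR renders the integrated provirus self-inactivating.

The plasmid does not encode Cas9, so it is intended for use together with a separate Cas9 vector such as lentiCas9-Blast, or in cells that already express Cas9. Its typical application is CRISPR-mediated disruption of CDC42BPB in human cells after lentiviral delivery.
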