Addgene plasmid #77778: CDC42BPB gRNA (BRDN0001144970)
Purpose: 3rd generation lentiviral gRNA plasmid targeting human CDC42BPB
Depositing lab: John Doench & David Root. Depositing organization: Broad Institute. Publication: Optimized sgRNA design to maximize activity and minimize off-target effects of CRISPR-Cas9. Doench JG, Fusi N, Sullender M, Hegde M, Vaimberg EW, Donovan KF, Smith I, Tothova Z, Wilen C, Orchard R, Virgin HW, Listgarten J, Root DE. Nat Biotechnol. 2016 Jan 18. doi: 10.1038/nbt.3437. PubMed 26780180.
Backbone
  Vector backbone: lentiGuide-Puro
  Backbone manufacturer: Zhang Lab (Addgene plasmid # 52963)
  Vector type: Mammalian Expression, Lentiviral, CRISPR
  Selectable markers: Puromycin
Growth in bacteria
  Bacterial resistance: Ampicillin, 100 μg/mL
  Growth temperature: 37°C
  Growth strain: DH5alpha
  Copy number: High Copy
Gene/Insert
  Gene/Insert name: CDC42BPB (alt names: CDC42BPB; NM_006035.3)
  gRNA/shRNA sequence: TGCAGATGGAAGCTTACGAG
  Species: H. sapiens (human)
  Entrez Gene: CDC42BPB (a.k.a. MRCKB)
  Promoter: hU6
  Cloning method: Unknown
  Sequencing primers: 5′ U6-F; 3′ pS2-R
Terms and licenses: Academic/Nonprofit Terms; Industry Terms: Not Available to Industry
Depositor comments: The gRNA was designed to target the following Genbank reference sequence(s): NM_006035.3. Note that this plasmid does NOT contain Cas9. It should be used in conjunction with lentiCas9-Blast (Addgene #52962) or otherwise with cell lines already expressing Cas9. Browse the full kinome gRNA library at http://www.addgene.org/pooled-library/broadgpp-human-kinome/ or visit http://www.broadinstitute.org/rnai/public/ for detailed protocols and information.
How to cite: CDC42BPB gRNA (BRDN0001144970) was a gift from John Doench & David Root (Addgene plasmid # 77778 ; http://n2t.net/addgene:77778 ; RRID:Addgene_77778)
