>Addgene plasmid #77778 | CDC42BPB gRNA (BRDN0001144970) | depositor partial sequence | sequence record 145238 | Target Sequence
TGCAGATGGAAGCTTACGAG
