>Addgene plasmid #77778 | CDC42BPB gRNA (BRDN0001144970) | addgene partial sequence | sequence record 188399 | hU6-F
AGAAAGTAATAATTTCTTGGGTAGTTTGCAGTTTTAAAATTATGTTTTAAAATGGACTATCATATGCTTA
CCGTAACTTGAAAGTATTTCGATTTCTTGGCTTTATATATCTTGTGGAAAGGACGAAACACCGTGCAGAT
GGAAGCTTACGAGGTTTTAGAGCTAGAAATAGCAAGTTAAAATAAGGCTAGTCCGTTATCAACTTGAAAA
AGTGGCACCGAGTCGGTGCTTTTTTAAGCTTGGCGTAACTAGATCTTGAGACAAATGGCAGTATTCATCC
ACAATTTTAAAAGAAAAGGGGGGATTGGGGGGTACAGTGCAGGGGAAAGAATAGTAGACATAATAGCAAC
AGACATACAAACTAAAGAATTACAAAAACAAATTACAAAAATTCAAAATTTTCGGGTTTATTACAGGGAC
AGCAGAGATCCACTTTGGCGCCGGCTCGAGGGGGCCCGGGTGCAAAGATGGATAAAGTTTTAAACAGAGA
GGAATCTTTGCAGCTAATGGACCTTCTAGGTCTTGAAAGGAGTGGGAATTGGCTCCGGTGCCCGTCAGTG
GGCAGAGCGC
